>Addgene plasmid #235669 | pLenti PGK Blast LUC (w528-1) | addgene full sequence | sequence record 468350 | Addgene NGS Result
TTTTGCAAAAAGCTCCCGGGAGCTTGTATATCCATTTTCGGATCTGATCAGCACGTGTTGACAATTAATC
ATCGGCATAGTATATCGGCATAGTATAATACGACAAGGTGAGGAACTAAACCATGGCCAAGCCTTTGTCT
CAAGAAGAATCCACCCTCATTGAAAGAGCAACGGCTACAATCAACAGCATCCCCATCTCTGAAGACTACA
GCGTCGCCAGCGCAGCTCTCTCTAGCGACGGCCGCATCTTCACTGGTGTCAATGTATATCATTTTACTGG
GGGACCTTGTGCAGAACTCGTGGTGCTGGGCACTGCTGCTGCTGCGGCAGCTGGCAACCTGACTTGTATC
GTCGCGATCGGAAATGAGAACAGGGGCATCTTGAGCCCCTGCGGACGGTGCCGACAGGTGCTTCTCGATC
TGCATCCTGGGATCAAAGCCATAGTGAAGGACAGTGATGGACAGCCGACGGCAGTTGGGATTCGTGAATT
GCTGCCCTCTGGTTATGTGTGGGAGGGCTAAGCACAATTCGAGCTCGGTACCTTTAAGACCAATGACTTA
CAAGGCAGCTGTAGATCTTAGCCACTTTTTAAAAGAAAAGGGGGGACTGGAAGGGCTAGCTCACTCCCAA
CGAAGACAAGATCTGCTTTTTGCTTGTACTGGGTCTCTCTGGTTAGACCAGATCTGAGCCTGGGAGCTCT
CTGGCTAACTAGGGAACCCACTGCTTAAGCCTCAATAAAGCTTGCCTTGAGTGCTTCAAGTAGTGTGTGC
CCGTCTGTTGTGTGACTCTGGTAACTAGAGATCCCTCAGACCCTTTTAGTCAGTGTGGAAAATCTCTAGC
AGTAGTAGTTCATGTCATCTTATTATTCAGTATTTATAACTTGCAAAGAAATGAATATCAGAGAGTGAGA
GGAACTTGTTTATTGCAGCTTATAATGGTTACAAATAAAGCAATAGCATCACAAATTTCACAAATAAAGC
ATTTTTTTCACTGCATTCTAGTTGTGGTTTGTCCAAACTCATCAATGTATCTTATCATGTCTGGCTCTAG
CTATCCCGCCCCTAACTCCGCCCATCCCGCCCCTAACTCCGCCCAGTTCCGCCCATTCTCCGCCCCATGG
CTGACTAATTTTTTTTATTTATGCAGAGGCCGAGGCCGCCTCGGCCTCTGAGCTATTCCAGAAGTAGTGA
GGAGGCTTTTTTGGAGGCCTAGGGACGTACCCAATTCGCCCTATAGTGAGTCGTATTACGCGCGCTCACT
GGCCGTCGTTTTACAACGTCGTGACTGGGAAAACCCTGGCGTTACCCAACTTAATCGCCTTGCAGCACAT
CCCCCTTTCGCCAGCTGGCGTAATAGCGAAGAGGCCCGCACCGATCGCCCTTCCCAACAGTTGCGCAGCC
TGAATGGCGAATGGG
[124 nt withheld, positions 1416-1539]
C
[91 nt withheld, positions 1541-1631]
A
[49 nt withheld, positions 1633-1681]
CCTTTGACGTTGGAGTCCACGTTCTTT
[37 nt withheld, positions 1709-1745]
ACCCTATCTCGGTCTATTCTTTTGATTTATAAGGGATTTTGCCGATTTCGGCCTATTGGTTAAAAAATGA
GCTGATTTAACAAAAATTTAACGCGAATTTTAACAAAATATTAACGCTTACAATTTAGGTGGCACTTTTC
GGGGAAATGTGCGCGGAACCCCTATTTGTTTATTTTTCTAAATACATTCAAATATGTATCCGCTCATGAG
ACAATAACCCTGATAAATGCTTCAATAATATTGAAAAAGGAAGAGTATGAGTATTCAACATTTCCGTGTC
GCCCTTATTCCCTTTTTTGCGGCATTTTGCCTTCCTGTTTTTGCTCACCCAGAAACGCTGGTGAAAGTAA
AAGATGCTGAAGATCAGTTGGGTGCACGAGTGGGTTACATCGAACTGGATCTCAACAGCGGTAAGATCCT
TGAGAGTTTTCGCCCCGAAGAACGTTTTCCAATGATGAGCACTTTTAAAGTTCTGCTATGTGGCGCGGTA
TTATCCCGTATTGACGCCGGGCAAGAGCAACTCGGTCGCCGCATACACTATTCTCAGAATGACTTGGTTG
AGTACTCACCAGTCACAGAAAAGCATCTTACGGATGGCATGACAGTAAGAGAATTATGCAGTGCTGCCAT
AACCATGAGTGATAACACTGCGGCCAACTTACTTCTGACAACGATCGGAGGACCGAAGGAGCTAACCGCT
TTTTTGCACAACATGGGGGATCATGTAACTCGCCTTGATCGTTGGGAACCGGAGCTGAATGAAGCCATAC
CAAACGACGAGCGTGACACCACGATGCCTGTAGCAATGGCAACAACGTTGCGCAAACTATTAACTGGCGA
ACTACTTACTCTAGCTTCCCGGCAACAATTAATAGACTGGATGGAGGCGGATAAAGTTGCAGGACCACTT
CTGCGCTCGGCCCTTCCGGCTGGCTGGTTTATTGCTGATAAATCTGGAGCCGGTGAGCGTGGGTCTCGCG
GTATCATTGCAGCACTGGGGCCAGATGGTAAGCCCTCCCGTATCGTAGTTATCTACACGACGGGGAGTCA
GGCAACTATGGATGAACGAAATAGACAGATCGCTGAGATAGGTGCCTCACTGATTAAGCATTGGTAACTG
TCAGACCAAGTTTACTCATATATACTTTAGATTGATTTAAAACTTCATTTTTAATTTAAAAGGATCTAGG
TGAAGATCCTTTTTGATAATCTCATGACCAAAATCCCTTAACGTGAGTTTTCGTTCCACTGAGCGTCAGA
CCCCGTAGAAAAGATCAAAGGATCTTCTTGAGATCCTTTTTTTCTGCGCGTAATCTGCTGCTTGCAAACA
AAAAAACCACCGCTACCAGCGGTGGTTTGTTTGCCGGATCAAGAGCTACCAACTCTTTTTCCGAAGGTAA
CTGGCTTCAGCAGAGCGCAGATACCAAATACTGTTCTTCTAGTGTAGCCGTAGTTAGGCCACCACTTCAA
GAACTCTGTAGCACCGCCTACATACCTCGCTCTGCTAATCCTGTTACCAGTGGCTGCTGCCAGTGGCGAT
AAGTCGTGTCTTACCGGGTTGGACTCAAGACGATAGTTACCGGATAAGGCGCAGCGGTCGGGCTGAACGG
GGGGTTCGTGCACACAGCCCAGCTTGGAGCGAACGACCTACACCGAACTGAGATACCTACAGCGTGAGCT
ATGAGAAAGCGCCACGCTTCCCGAAGGGAGAAAGGCGGACAGGTATCCGGTAAGCGGCAGGGTCGGAACA
GGAGAGCGCACGAGGGAGCTTCCAGGGGGAAACGCCTGGTATCTTTATAGTCCTGTCGGGTTTCGCCACC
TCTGACTTGAGCGTCGATTTTTGTGATGCTCGTCAGGGGGGCGGAGCCTATGGAAAAACGCCAGCAACGC
GGCCTTTTTACGGTTCCTGGCCTTTTGCTGGCCTTTTGCTCACATGTTCTTTCCTGCGTTATCCCCTGAT
TCTGTGGATAACCGTATTACCGCCTTTGAGTGAGCTGATACCGCTCGCCGCAGCCGAACGACCGAGCGCA
GCGAGTCAGTGAGCGAGGAAGCGGAAGAGCGCCCAATACGCAAACCGCCTCTCCCCGCGCGTTGGCCGAT
TCATTAATGCAGCTGGCACGACAGGTTTCCCGACTGGAAAGCGGGCAGTGAGCGCAACGCAATTAATGTG
AGTTAGCTCACTCATTAGGCACCCCAGGCTTTACACTTTATGCTTCCGGCTCGTATGTTGTGTGGAATTG
TGAGCGGATAACAATTTCACACAGGAAACAGCTATGACCATGATTACGCCAAGCGCGCAATTAACCCTCA
CTAAAGGGAACAAAAGCTGGAGCTGCAAGCTTAATGTAGTCTTATGCAATACTCTTGTAGTCTTGCAACA
TGGTAACGATGAGTTAGCAACATGCCTTACAAGGAGAGAAAAAGCACCGTGCATGCCGATTGGTGGAAGT
AAGGTGGTACGATCGTGCCTTATTAGGAAGGCAACAGACGGGTCTGACATGGATTGGACGAACCACTGAA
TTGCCGCATTGCAGAGATATTGTATTTAAGTGCCTAGCTCGATACATAAACGGGTCTCTCTGGTTAGACC
AGATCTGAGCCTGGGAGCTCTCTGGCTAACTAGGGAACCCACTGCTTAAGCCTCAATAAAGCTTGCCTTG
AGTGCTTCAAGTAGTGTGTGCCCGTCTGTTGTGTGACTCTGGTAACTAGAGATCCCTCAGACCCTTTTAG
TCAGTGTGGAAAATCTCTAGCAGTGGCGCCCGAACAGGGACTTGAAAGCGAAAGGGAAACCAGAGGAGCT
CTCTCGACGCAGGACTCGGCTTGCTGAAGCGCGCACGGCAAGAGGCGAGGGGCGGCGACTGGTGAGTACG
CCAAAAATTTTGACTAGCGGAGGCTAGAAGGAGAGAGATGGGTGCGAGAGCGTCAGTATTAAGCGGGGGA
GAATTAGATCGCGATGGGAAAAAATTCGGTTAAGGCCAGGGGGAAAGAAAAAATATAAATTAAAACATAT
AGTATGGGCAAGCAGGGAGCTAGAACGATTCGCAGTTAATCCTGGCCTGTTAGAAACATCAGAAGGCTGT
AGACAAATACTGGGACAGCTACAACCATCCCTTCAGACAGGATCAGAAGAACTTAGATCATTATATAATA
CAGTAGCAACCCTCTATTGTGTGCATCAAAGGATAGAGATAAAAGACACCAAGGAAGCTTTAGACAAGAT
AGAGGAAGAGCAAAACAAAAGTAAGACCACCGCACAGCAAGCGGCCGCTGATCTTCAGACCTGGAGGAGG
AGATATGAGGGACAATTGGAGAAGTGAATTATATAAATATAAAGTAGTAAAAATTGAACCATTAGGAGTA
GCACCCACCAAGGCAAAGAGAAGAGTGGTGCAGAGAGAAAAAAGAGCAGTGGGAATAGGAGCTTTGTTCC
TTGGGTTCTTGGGAGCAGCAGGAAGCACTATGGGCGCAGCGTCAATGACGCTGACGGTACAGGCCAGACA
ATTATTGTCTGGTATAGTGCAGCAGCAGAACAATTTGCTGAGGGCTATTGAGGCGCAACAGCATCTGTTG
CAACTCACAGTCTGGGGCATCAAGCAGCTCCAGGCAAGAATCCTGGCTGTGGAAAGATACCTAAAGGATC
AACAGCTCCTGGGGATTTGGGGTTGCTCTGGAAAACTCATTTGCACCACTGCTGTGCCTTGGAATGCTAG
TTGGAGTAATAAATCTCTGGAACAGATTTGGAATCACACGACCTGGATGGAGTGGGACAGAGAAATTAAC
AATTACACAAGCTTAATACACTCCTTAATTGAAGAATCGCAAAACCAGCAAGAAAAGAATGAACAAGAAT
TATTGGAATTAGATAAATGGGCAAGTTTGTGGAATTGGTTTAACATAACAAATTGGCTGTGGTATATAAA
ATTATTCATAATGATAGTAGGAGGCTTGGTAGGTTTAAGAATAGTTTTTGCTGTACTTTCTATAGTGAAT
AGAGTTAGGCAGGGATATTCACCATTATCGTTTCAGACCCACCTCCCAACCCCGAGGGGACCCGACAGGC
CCGAAGGAATAGAAGAAGAAGGTGGAGAGAGAGACAGAGACAGATCCATTCGATTAGTGAACGGATCTCG
ACGGTATCGGTTAACTTTTAAAAGAAAAGGGGGGATTGGGGGGTACAGTGCAGGGGAAAGAATAGTAGAC
ATAATAGCAACAGACATACAAACTAAAGAATTACAAAAACAAATTACAAAAATTCAAAATTTTATCGATC
ACGAGACTAGCCTCGAGAAGCTTGATATCGAATTCCACGGGGTTGGGGTTGCGCCTTTTCCAAGGCAGCC
CTGGGTTTGCGCAGGGACGCGGCTGCTCTGGGCGTGGTTCCGGGAAACGCAGCGGCGCCGACCCTGGGTC
TCGCACATTCTTCACGTCCGTTCGCAGCGTCACCCGGATCTTCGCCGCTACCCTTGTGGGCCCCCCGGCG
ACGCTTCCTGCTCCGCCCCTAAGTCGGGAAGGTTCCTTGCGGTTCGCGGCGTGCCGGACGTGACAAACGG
AAGCCGCACGTCTCACTAGTACCCTCGCAGACGGACAGCGCCAGGGAGCAATGGCAGCGCGCCGACCGCG
ATGGGCTGTGGCCAATAGCGGCTGCTCAGCAGGGCGCGCCGAGAGCAGCGGCCGGGAAGGGGCGGTGCGG
GAGGCGGGGTGTGGGGCGGTAGTGTGGGCCCTGTTCCTGCCCGCGCGGTGTTCCGCATTCTGCAAGCCTC
CGGAGCGCACGTCGGCAGTCGGCTCCCTCGTTGACCGAATCACCGACCTCTCTCCCCAGGGGGATCCATG
GGAACCAATTCAGTCCCTAGGCTTTTGCAAAAAGCTTGGCATTCCGGTACTGTTGGTAAAGCCACCATGG
AAGACGCCAAAAACATAAAGAAAGGCCCGGCGCCATTCTATCCGCTGGAAGATGGAACCGCTGGAGAGCA
ACTGCATAAGGCTATGAAGAGATACGCCCTGGTTCCTGGAACAATTGCTTTTACAGATGCACATATCGAG
GTGGACATCACTTACGCTGAGTACTTCGAAATGTCCGTTCGGTTGGCAGAAGCTATGAAACGATATGGGC
TGAATACAAATCACAGAATCGTCGTATGCAGTGAAAACTCTCTTCAATTCTTTATGCCGGTGTTGGGCGC
GTTATTTATCGGAGTTGCAGTTGCGCCCGCGAACGACATTTATAATGAACGTGAATTGCTCAACAGTATG
GGCATTTCGCAGCCTACCGTGGTGTTCGTTTCCAAAAAGGGGTTGCAAAAAATTTTGAACGTGCAAAAAA
AGCTCCCAATCATCCAAAAAATTATTATCATGGATTCTAAAACGGATTACCAGGGATTTCAGTCGATGTA
CACGTTCGTCACATCTCATCTACCTCCCGGTTTTAATGAATACGATTTTGTGCCAGAGTCCTTCGATAGG
GACAAGACAATTGCACTGATCATGAACTCCTCTGGATCTACTGGTCTGCCTAAAGGTGTCGCTCTGCCTC
ATAGAACTGCCTGCGTGAGATTCTCGCATGCCAGAGATCCTATTTTTGGCAATCAAATCATTCCGGATAC
TGCGATTTTAAGTGTTGTTCCATTCCATCACGGTTTTGGAATGTTTACTACACTCGGATATTTGATATGT
GGATTTCGAGTCGTCTTAATGTATAGATTTGAAGAAGAGCTGTTTCTGAGGAGCCTTCAGGATTACAAGA
TTCAAAGTGCGCTGCTGGTGCCAACCCTATTCTCCTTCTTCGCCAAAAGCACTCTGATTGACAAATACGA
TTTATCTAATTTACACGAAATTGCTTCTGGTGGCGCTCCCCTCTCTAAGGAAGTCGGGGAAGCGGTTGCC
AAGAGGTTCCATCTGCCAGGTATCAGGCAAGGATATGGGCTCACTGAGACTACATCAGCTATTCTGATTA
CACCCGAGGGGGATGATAAACCGGGCGCGGTCGGTAAAGTTGTTCCATTTTTTGAAGCGAAGGTTGTGGA
TCTGGATACCGGGAAAACGCTGGGCGTTAATCAAAGAGGCGAACTGTGTGTGAGAGGTCCTATGATTATG
TCCGGTTATGTAAACAATCCGGAAGCGACCAACGCCTTGATTGACAAGGATGGATGGCTACATTCTGGAG
ACATAGCTTACTGGGACGAAGACGAACACTTCTTCATCGTTGACCGCCTGAAGTCTCTGATTAAGTACAA
AGGCTATCAGGTGGCTCCCGCTGAATTGGAATCCATCTTGCTCCAACACCCCAACATCTTCGACGCAGGT
GTCGCAGGTCTTCCCGACGATGACGCCGGTGAACTTCCCGCCGCCGTTGTTGTTTTGGAGCACGGAAAGA
CGATGACGGAAAAAGAGATCGTGGATTACGTCGCCAGTCAAGTAACAACCGCGAAAAAGTTGCGCGGAGG
AGTTGTGTTTGTGGACGAAGTACCGAAAGGTCTTACCGGAAAACTCGACGCAAGAAAAATCAGAGAGATC
CTCATAAAGGCCAAGAAGGGCGGAAAGATCGCCGTGTAATTCTAGACCCAGCTTTCTTGTACAAAGTGGT
TGATATCCAGCACAGTGGCGGCCGCTCGACAATCAACCTCTGGATTACAAAATTTGTGAAAGATTGACTG
GTATTCTTAACTATGTTGCTCCTTTTACGCTATGTGGATACGCTGCTTTAATGCCTTTGTATCATGCTAT
TGCTTCCCGTATGGCTTTCATTTTCTCCTCCTTGTATAAATCCTGGTTGCTGTCTCTTTATGAGGAGTTG
TGGCCCGTTGTCAGGCAACGTGGCGTGGTGTGCACTGTGTTTGCTGACGCAACCCCCACTGGTTGGGGCA
TTGCCACCACCTGTCAGCTCCTTTCCGGGACTTTCGCTTTCCCCCTCCCTATTGCCACGGCGGAACTCAT
CGCCGCCTGCCTTGCCCGCTGCTGGACAGGGGCTCGGCTGTTGGGCACTGACAATTCCGTGGTGTTGTCG
GGGAAGCTGACGTCCTTTCCATGGCTGCTCGCCTGTGTTGCCACCTGGATTCTGCGCGGGACGTCCTTCT
GCTACGTCCCTTCGGCCCTCAATCCAGCGGACCTTCCTTCCCGCGGCCTGCTGCCGGCTCTGCGGCCTCT
TCCGCGTCTTCGCCTTCGCCCTCAGACGAGTCGGATCTCCCTTTGGGCCGCCTCCCCGCCTGGAATTCTG
CAGATATCCGGTTAGTAATGAGTTTGGAATTAATTCTGTGGAATGTGTGTCAGTTAGGGTGTGGAAAGTC
CCCAGGCTCCCCAGCAGGCAGAAGTATGCAAAGCATGCATCTCAATTAGTCAGCAACCAGGTGTGGAAAG
TCCCCAGGCTCCCCAGCAGGCAGAAGTATGCAAAGCATGCATCTCAATTAGTCAGCAACCATAGTCCCGC
CCCTAACTCCGCCCATCCCGCCCCTAACTCCGCCCAGTTCCGCCCATTCTCCGCCCCATGGCTGACTAAT
TTTTTTTATTTATGCAGAGGCCGAGGCCGCCTCTGCCTCTGAGCTATTCCAGAAGTAGTGAGGAGGCTTT
TTTGGAGGCCTAGGC
Features (pLannotate 1.2.2; 31 found; start..end, strand, type, name):
     57..104     +  promoter       EM7 promoter: synthetic bacterial promoter&nbsp
    123..521     +  CDS            BSD: blasticidin S deaminase; Aspergillus terreus BSD; confers resistance to blasticidin
    538..675     +  CDS            nef (fragment): NEF_HV1LA - Experimental evidence at protein level: Swiss-Prot protein existence level 1. Extracellular Nef protein targets CD4(+) T-lymphocytes for apoptosis by interacting with CXCR4 surface receptors. From Human immunodeficiency virus type 1 group M subtype B (isolate Lai) (HIV-1).
    661..841     +  LTR            5' LTR (truncated): truncated 5' long terminal repeat (LTR) from HIV-1
    913..1034    +  polyA_signal   SV40 poly(A) signal: SV40 polyadenylation signal
   1074..1209    +  rep_origin     SV40 ori: SV40 origin of replication
   1230..1248    -  promoter       T7 promoter: promoter for bacteriophage T7 RNA polymerase
   1256..1411    +  CDS            lacZα (fragment): LacZα fragment of β-galactosidase; lacZ fragment
   1416..1844    +  rep_origin     f1 ori (sequence partly withheld): f1 bacteriophage origin of replication; arrow indicates direction of (+) strand synthesis
   1897..2001    +  promoter       AmpR promoter: bla
   2002..2862    +  CDS            AmpR: β-lactamase; bla; confers resistance to ampicillin, carbenicillin, and related antibiotics
   3033..3621    +  rep_origin     ori: high-copy-number ColE1/pMB1/pBR322/pUC origin of replication
   3804..3896    +  CDS            lacI (fragment): lac repressor; lacI; The lac repressor binds to the lac operator to inhibit transcription in E. coli. This inhibition can be relieved by adding lactose or isopropyl-β-D-thiogalactopyranoside (IPTG).
   3909..3930    +  protein_bind   CAP binding site: CAP binding activates transcription in the presence of cAMP. E. coli catabolite activator protein
   3945..3975    +  promoter       lac promoter: promoter for the E. coli lac operon
   3983..3999    +  protein_bind   lac operator: The lac repressor binds to the lac operator to inhibit transcription in E. coli. This inhibition can be relieved by adding lactose or isopropyl-β-D-thiogalactopyranoside (IPTG). lac repressor encoded by lacI
   4044..4062    +  promoter       T3 promoter: promoter for bacteriophage T3 RNA polymerase
   4090..4316    +  promoter       RSV promoter: Rous sarcoma virus enhancer/promoter
   4317..4497    +  LTR            5' LTR (truncated): truncated 5' long terminal repeat (LTR) from HIV-1
   4544..4669    +  misc_feature   HIV-1 Ψ: packaging signal of human immunodeficiency virus type 1
   4653..5016    +  CDS            HIV-1 gag (fragment): gag protein from human immunodeficiency virus 1; gag
   5162..5395    +  misc_feature   RRE: The Rev response element (RRE) of HIV-1 allows for Rev-dependent mRNA export from the nucleus to the cytoplasm.
   5772..5872    +  CDS            Rev (fragment): human immunodeficiency virus 1 (HIV-1) Rev protein; rev; enhances nuclear export of unspliced and incompletely spliced viral mRNAs
   5891..6008    +  misc_feature   cPPT/CTS: central polypurine tract and central termination sequence of HIV-1
   6028..6051    -  misc_feature   MCS (fragment): pBluescript multiple cloning site
   6054..6564    +  promoter       hPGK promoter: human phosphoglycerate kinase 1 promoter
   6591..6611    +  promoter       SRα promoter (fragment): hybrid promoter consisting of the SV40 early promoter plus part of the long terminal repeat of human T-lymphotrophic virus 1
   6642..8294    +  CDS            luciferase: firefly luciferase; luc+; enhanced luc+ version of the luciferase gene
   8301..8325    -  protein_bind   attB2: mutant version of attB; recombination site for the Gateway® BP reaction BP Clonase™
   8356..8944    +  misc_feature   WPRE: woodchuck hepatitis virus posttranscriptional regulatory element
   9000..9       +  promoter       SV40 promoter (across the origin): SV40 enhancer and early promoter
