[The description below was written by a language model from this plasmid's Addgene catalogue record and pLannotate feature annotations shown in this document.]
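Description:
pLenti PGK Blast LUC (w528-1) is a 9.3 kb HIV-1-based lentiviral expression vector that delivers firefly luciferase to mammalian cells. It was derived from pLenti PGK Blast V5-Luc (w528-1) by a BamHI-based restriction cloning step, so that the luciferase is expressed without the V5 epitope tag of the parent. In bacteria it is maintained as a high-copy plasmid through a ColE1/pUC-type origin with ampicillin selection (AmpR). An f1 origin and remnants of a pBluescript-type backbone (lac promoter/operator, lacZα fragment, T3 and T7 promoters) are also annotated.

The viral genome is transcribed in packaging cells from a hybrid RSV promoter fused to a truncated 5' LTR, an arrangement that makes transcription Tat-independent. This is followed by the Ψ packaging signal with a gag fragment, the Rev response element for nuclear export of the full-length RNA, and the cPPT/CTS, which aids nuclear import of the reverse-transcribed genome. Within the transfer cassette, the human PGK promoter drives the enhanced luc+ luciferase coding sequence. A residual Gateway attB2 site lies just downstream, and a WPRE follows to boost transcript stability and expression. A second unit consists of the SV40 early promoter and the bacterial EM7 promoter placed ahead of the blasticidin S deaminase gene, allowing blasticidin selection of transduced cells. The cassette ends in a truncated 3' LTR, annotated by the software as a truncated 5' LTR, followed outside the provirus by an SV40 poly(A) signal and SV40 origin. The construct suits generation of stable luciferase-expressing lines, for example as a reporter or as a control for other vectors of the same series, although the record does not state a specific application.
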