Addgene plasmid #235669: pLenti PGK Blast LUC (w528-1)
Purpose: Lentiviral expression vector for Luciferase without v5 tag
Depositing lab: Kevin Janes. Depositing organization: University of Virginia. Publication: PCSK5M452I is a recessive hypomorph exclusive to MCF10DCIS.com cells. Marohl T, Atkins KA, Wang L, Janes KA. Mol Cancer Res. 2025 Oct 28. doi: 10.1158/1541-7786.MCR-25-0211. PubMed 41148168.
Backbone
  Vector backbone: pLenti PGK Blast V5-Luc(w528-1)
  Backbone manufacturer: Eric Campeau & Paul Kaufman (Addgene plasmid # 19166)
  Vector type: Lentiviral
Growth in bacteria
  Bacterial resistance: Ampicillin, 100 μg/mL
  Growth temperature: 37°C
  Growth strain: NEB Stable
  Copy number: High Copy
Gene/Insert
  Gene/Insert name: Firefly Luciferase
  Species: firefly
  Cloning method: Restriction Enzyme; 5′ cloning site BamHi (unknown if destroyed); 3′ cloning site BamHI (unknown if destroyed)
Terms and licenses: Academic/Nonprofit Terms; Industry Terms: Not Available to Industry
How to cite: pLenti PGK Blast LUC (w528-1) was a gift from Kevin Janes (Addgene plasmid # 235669 ; http://n2t.net/addgene:235669 ; RRID:Addgene_235669)
